Addgene plasmid #185248: pST_PvLEA4_repeats_k5_15 (pBS0767)
Purpose: For the mammalian expression of the sleeping chironomid protein PvLEA4_repeats_k5_15. This is one of the bottom performing targets in our apoptosis assay (it induced apoptosis).
Depositing lab: Pamela Silver. Depositing organization: Harvard Medical School. Publication: Natural and Designed Proteins Inspired by Extremotolerant Organisms Can Form Condensates and Attenuate Apoptosis in Human Cells. Veling MT, Nguyen DT, Thadani NN, Oster ME, Rollins NJ, Brock KP, Bethel NP, Lim S, Baker D, Way JC, Marks DS, Chang RL, Silver PA. ACS Synth Biol. 2022 Mar 18;11(3):1292-1302. doi: 10.1021/acssynbio.1c00572. Epub 2022 Feb 18. PubMed 35176859.
Backbone
  Vector backbone: YK 02
  Vector type: Mammalian Expression
Growth in bacteria
  Bacterial resistance: Ampicillin, 100 μg/mL
  Growth temperature: 37°C
  Growth strain: DH5alpha
  Copy number: High Copy
Gene/Insert
  Gene/Insert name: PvLEA4_repeats_k5_15
  Species: P. vanderplanki
  Insert size (bp): 351
  Cloning method: Gibson Cloning
Terms and licenses: Academic/Nonprofit Terms; Industry Terms: Not Available to Industry
Depositor comments: This is one of the bottom performing targets in our apoptosis assay (it induced apoptosis). See supplemental table 2 in our paper to see its performance in our assay. The negative control for this assay is pSecTag2 B which can be obtained from Thermo here https://www.thermofisher.com/order/catalog/product/V90020
How to cite: pST_PvLEA4_repeats_k5_15 (pBS0767) was a gift from Pamela Silver (Addgene plasmid # 185248 ; http://n2t.net/addgene:185248 ; RRID:Addgene_185248)
