[The description below was written by a language model from this plasmid's Addgene catalogue record and pLannotate feature annotations shown in this document.]
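Description:
pST_PvLEA4_repeats_k5_15 (pBS0767) is a 5,261 nt mammalian expression plasmid built by Gibson cloning on a backbone recorded as YK 02. It carries a 351 bp insert, PvLEA4_repeats_k5_15, attributed to the sleeping chironomid Polypedilum vanderplanki; the name suggests a sequence based on repeat motifs of the late embryogenesis abundant protein PvLEA4, although the record does not explain how it was derived. In E. coli the plasmid replicates from a high-copy ColE1/pUC-type origin and is selected with ampicillin through a β-lactamase gene under its own promoter. An f1 origin is also present, which can support single-stranded DNA production.

The expression cassette consists of the human CMV immediate-early enhancer and promoter, followed by a T7 promoter and, further downstream, the bovine growth hormone polyadenylation signal. The automated annotation does not label the insert itself, but the unannotated gap of roughly 390 nt between the T7 promoter and the bGH signal is consistent with its position. No tags, signal peptides or reporters are annotated there. A second cassette places the Sh ble gene (resistance to Zeocin, bleomycin and phleomycin) behind both the SV40 early promoter and the bacterial EM7 promoter, ending in an SV40 polyadenylation signal, so this marker can be expressed in mammalian cells as well as bacteria. Short hits to an HIV-1 LTR, lacI, a second ble gene and the bom region are fragments and probably backbone remnants or annotation artefacts.

The construct was used to test extremotolerance-inspired proteins for effects on apoptosis in human cells. The depositor notes it was among the worst performers, inducing rather than attenuating apoptosis, with pSecTag2 B as the assay's negative control.
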