Features (pLannotate 1.2.2; 20 found; start..end, strand, type, name):
     39..91      -  misc_feature   bom (fragment): basis of mobility region from pBR322
    246..625     +  enhancer       CMV enhancer: human cytomegalovirus immediate early enhancer
    626..829     +  promoter       CMV promoter: human cytomegalovirus (CMV) immediate early promoter
    825..858     +  LTR            5' LTR (truncated) (fragment): truncated 5' long terminal repeat (LTR) from HIV-1
    874..892     +  promoter       T7 promoter: promoter for bacteriophage T7 RNA polymerase
   1286..1510    +  polyA_signal   bGH poly(A) signal: bovine growth hormone polyadenylation signal
   1514..1535    +  promoter       SV40 promoter (fragment): SV40 enhancer and early promoter
   1556..1984    +  rep_origin     f1 ori (sequence partly withheld): f1 bacteriophage origin of replication; arrow indicates direction of (+) strand synthesis
   1998..2327    +  promoter       SV40 promoter: SV40 enhancer and early promoter
   2375..2422    +  promoter       EM7 promoter: synthetic bacterial promoter&nbsp
   2441..2815    +  CDS            BleoR: antibiotic-binding protein; Sh ble from Streptoalloteichus hindustanus; confers resistance to bleomycin, phleomycin, and Zeocin™
   2825..2950    +  CDS            ble (fragment): BLE_KLEPN - Experimental evidence at protein level: Swiss-Prot protein existence level 1. Binding protein with a strong affinity to the bleomycin family of antibiotics. Binds to CL990; an antimitotic-antibiotic compound. From Klebsiella pneumoniae.
   2945..3066    +  polyA_signal   SV40 poly(A) signal: SV40 polyadenylation signal
   3139..3155    -  protein_bind   lac operator: The lac repressor binds to the lac operator to inhibit transcription in E. coli. This inhibition can be relieved by adding lactose or isopropyl-β-D-thiogalactopyranoside (IPTG). lac repressor encoded by lacI
   3163..3193    -  promoter       lac promoter: promoter for the E. coli lac operon
   3208..3229    -  protein_bind   CAP binding site: CAP binding activates transcription in the presence of cAMP. E. coli catabolite activator protein
   3242..3334    -  CDS            lacI (fragment): lac repressor; lacI; The lac repressor binds to the lac operator to inhibit transcription in E. coli. This inhibition can be relieved by adding lactose or isopropyl-β-D-thiogalactopyranoside (IPTG).
   3517..4105    -  rep_origin     ori: high-copy-number ColE1/pMB1/pBR322/pUC origin of replication
   4276..5136    -  CDS            AmpR: β-lactamase; bla; confers resistance to ampicillin, carbenicillin, and related antibiotics
   5137..5241    -  promoter       AmpR promoter: bla
>Addgene plasmid #185248 | pST_PvLEA4_repeats_k5_15 (pBS0767) | addgene full sequence | sequence record 363763 | Addgene NGS Result
CACCTGACGTCGACGGATCGGGAGATCTCCCGATCCCCTATGGTGCACTCTCAGTACAATCTGCTCTGAT
GCCGCATAGTTAAGCCAGTATCTGCTCCCTGCTTGTGTGTTGGAGGTCGCTGAGTAGTGCGCGAGCAAAA
TTTAAGCTACAACAAGGCAAGGCTTGACCGACAATTGCATGAAGAATCTGCTTAGGGTTAGGCGTTTTGC
GCTGCTTCGCGATGTACGGGCCAGATATACGCGTTGACATTGATTATTGACTAGTTATTAATAGTAATCA
ATTACGGGGTCATTAGTTCATAGCCCATATATGGAGTTCCGCGTTACATAACTTACGGTAAATGGCCCGC
CTGGCTGACCGCCCAACGACCCCCGCCCATTGACGTCAATAATGACGTATGTTCCCATAGTAACGCCAAT
AGGGACTTTCCATTGACGTCAATGGGTGGAGTATTTACGGTAAACTGCCCACTTGGCAGTACATCAAGTG
TATCATATGCCAAGTACGCCCCCTATTGACGTCAATGACGGTAAATGGCCCGCCTGGCATTATGCCCAGT
ACATGACCTTATGGGACTTTCCTACTTGGCAGTACATCTACGTATTAGTCATCGCTATTACCATGGTGAT
GCGGTTTTGGCAGTACATCAATGGGCGTGGATAGCGGTTTGACTCACGGGGATTTCCAAGTCTCCACCCC
ATTGACGTCAATGGGAGTTTGTTTTGGCACCAAAATCAACGGGACTTTCCAAAATGTCGTAACAACTCCG
CCCCATTGACGCAAATGGGCGGTAGGCGTGTACGGTGGGAGGTCTATATAAGCAGAGCTCTCTGGCTAAC
TAGAGAACCCACTGCTTACTGGCTTATCGAAATTAATACGACTCACTATAGGGAGACCCAAGCTGGCTAG
CCACCATGTTCCAGACCGCCGCCGACAAGCTGGGCGCCGCCAAGGACACCGTGGTTGACACCTTGGTGGA
CGCCAAGGACACCGTGAAGGAGAAGGCCGTGGGCGCCAAGGACGCCACCGCCGACTACCTTGGAGAGGCT
AAGGAGCAGATGAGGGACTGATGAATTGCCAATTGAAATTTGACGGCCTATGTCACTGAAACTATCCAAA
CACCCCATGTCGATACTGAACGTATCGACGCATACCTCCTTCCTTGAAAACGCACAATCATACAACTGGG
CACATAATGCGTACGCCCATCTAGTACACCCATCTCTGTAGGTCCAGTTCAAGAGCTGGAAGAGCACCCT
CCACTTACCCGCTGATCAGCCTCGACTGTGCCTTCTAGTTGCCAGCCATCTGTTGTTTGCCCCTCCCCCG
TGCCTTCCTTGACCCTGGAAGGTGCCACTCCCACTGTCCTTTCCTAATAAAATGAGGAAATTGCATCGCA
TTGTCTGAGTAGGTGTCATTCTATTCTGGGGGGTGGGGTGGGGCAGGACAGCAAGGGGGAGGATTGGGAA
GACAATAGCAGGCATGCTGGGGATGCGGTGGGCTCTATGGCTTCTGAGGCGGAAAGAACCAGCTGGGGCT
CTAGGGGGTATCCCC
[124 nt withheld, positions 1556-1679]
C
[91 nt withheld, positions 1681-1771]
A
[49 nt withheld, positions 1773-1821]
CCTTTGACGTTGGAGTCCACGTTCTTT
[37 nt withheld, positions 1849-1885]
ACCCTATCTCGGTCTATTCTTTTGATTTATAAGGGATTTTGCCGATTTCGGCCTATTGGTTAAAAAATGA
GCTGATTTAACAAAAATTTAACGCGAATTAATTCTGTGGAATGTGTGTCAGTTAGGGTGTGGAAAGTCCC
CAGGCTCCCCAGCAGGCAGAAGTATGCAAAGCATGCATCTCAATTAGTCAGCAACCAGGTGTGGAAAGTC
CCCAGGCTCCCCAGCAGGCAGAAGTATGCAAAGCATGCATCTCAATTAGTCAGCAACCATAGTCCCGCCC
CTAACTCCGCCCATCCCGCCCCTAACTCCGCCCAGTTCCGCCCATTCTCCGCCCCATGGCTGACTAATTT
TTTTTATTTATGCAGAGGCCGAGGCCGCCTCTGCCTCTGAGCTATTCCAGAAGTAGTGAGGAGGCTTTTT
TGGAGGCCTAGGCTTTTGCAAAAAGCTCCCGGGAGCTTGTATATCCATTTTCGGATCTGATCAGCACGTG
TTGACAATTAATCATCGGCATAGTATATCGGCATAGTATAATACGACAAGGTGAGGAACTAAACCATGGC
CAAGTTGACCAGTGCCGTTCCGGTGCTCACCGCGCGCGACGTCGCCGGAGCGGTCGAGTTCTGGACCGAC
CGGCTCGGGTTCTCCCGGGACTTCGTGGAGGACGACTTCGCCGGTGTGGTCCGGGACGACGTGACCCTGT
TCATCAGCGCGGTCCAGGACCAGGTGGTGCCGGACAACACCCTGGCCTGGGTGTGGGTGCGCGGCCTGGA
CGAGCTGTACGCCGAGTGGTCGGAGGTCGTGTCCACGAACTTCCGGGACGCCTCCGGGCCGGCCATGACC
GAGATCGGCGAGCAGCCGTGGGGGCGGGAGTTCGCCCTGCGCGACCCGGCCGGCAACTGCGTGCACTTCG
TGGCCGAGGAGCAGGACTGACACGTGCTACGAGATTTCGATTCCACCGCCGCCTTCTATGAAAGGTTGGG
CTTCGGAATCGTTTTCCGGGACGCCGGCTGGATGATCCTCCAGCGCGGGGATCTCATGCTGGAGTTCTTC
GCCCACCCCAACTTGTTTATTGCAGCTTATAATGGTTACAAATAAAGCAATAGCATCACAAATTTCACAA
ATAAAGCATTTTTTTCACTGCATTCTAGTTGTGGTTTGTCCAAACTCATCAATGTATCTTATCATGTCTG
TATACCGTCGACCTCTAGCTAGAGCTTGGCGTAATCATGGTCATAGCTGTTTCCTGTGTGAAATTGTTAT
CCGCTCACAATTCCACACAACATACGAGCCGGAAGCATAAAGTGTAAAGCCTGGGGTGCCTAATGAGTGA
GCTAACTTACATTAATTGCGTTGCGCTCACTGCCCGCTTTCCAGTCGGGAAACCTGTCGTGCCAGCTGCA
TTAATGAATCGGCCAACGCGCGGGGAGAGGCGGTTTGCGTATTGGGCGCTCTTCCGCTTCCTCGCTCACT
GACTCGCTGCGCTCGGTCGTTCGGCTGCGGCGAGCGGTATCAGCTCACTCAAAGGCGGTAATACGGTTAT
CCACAGAATCAGGGGATAACGCAGGAAAGAACATGTGAGCAAAAGGCCAGCAAAAGGCCAGGAACCGTAA
AAAGGCCGCGTTGCTGGCGTTTTTCCATAGGCTCCGCCCCCCTGACGAGCATCACAAAAATCGACGCTCA
AGTCAGAGGTGGCGAAACCCGACAGGACTATAAAGATACCAGGCGTTTCCCCCTGGAAGCTCCCTCGTGC
GCTCTCCTGTTCCGACCCTGCCGCTTACCGGATACCTGTCCGCCTTTCTCCCTTCGGGAAGCGTGGCGCT
TTCTCATAGCTCACGCTGTAGGTATCTCAGTTCGGTGTAGGTCGTTCGCTCCAAGCTGGGCTGTGTGCAC
GAACCCCCCGTTCAGCCCGACCGCTGCGCCTTATCCGGTAACTATCGTCTTGAGTCCAACCCGGTAAGAC
ACGACTTATCGCCACTGGCAGCAGCCACTGGTAACAGGATTAGCAGAGCGAGGTATGTAGGCGGTGCTAC
AGAGTTCTTGAAGTGGTGGCCTAACTACGGCTACACTAGAAGAACAGTATTTGGTATCTGCGCTCTGCTG
AAGCCAGTTACCTTCGGAAAAAGAGTTGGTAGCTCTTGATCCGGCAAACAAACCACCGCTGGTAGCGGTG
GTTTTTTTGTTTGCAAGCAGCAGATTACGCGCAGAAAAAAAGGATCTCAAGAAGATCCTTTGATCTTTTC
TACGGGGTCTGACGCTCAGTGGAACGAAAACTCACGTTAAGGGATTTTGGTCATGAGATTATCAAAAAGG
ATCTTCACCTAGATCCTTTTAAATTAAAAATGAAGTTTTAAATCAATCTAAAGTATATATGAGTAAACTT
GGTCTGACAGTTACCAATGCTTAATCAGTGAGGCACCTATCTCAGCGATCTGTCTATTTCGTTCATCCAT
AGTTGCCTGACTCCCCGTCGTGTAGATAACTACGATACGGGAGGGCTTACCATCTGGCCCCAGTGCTGCA
ATGATACCGCGAGACCCACGCTCACCGGCTCCAGATTTATCAGCAATAAACCAGCCAGCCGGAAGGGCCG
AGCGCAGAAGTGGTCCTGCAACTTTATCCGCCTCCATCCAGTCTATTAATTGTTGCCGGGAAGCTAGAGT
AAGTAGTTCGCCAGTTAATAGTTTGCGCAACGTTGTTGCCATTGCTACAGGCATCGTGGTGTCACGCTCG
TCGTTTGGTATGGCTTCATTCAGCTCCGGTTCCCAACGATCAAGGCGAGTTACATGATCCCCCATGTTGT
GCAAAAAAGCGGTTAGCTCCTTCGGTCCTCCGATCGTTGTCAGAAGTAAGTTGGCCGCAGTGTTATCACT
CATGGTTATGGCAGCACTGCATAATTCTCTTACTGTCATGCCATCCGTAAGATGCTTTTCTGTGACTGGT
GAGTACTCAACCAAGTCATTCTGAGAATAGTGTATGCGGCGACCGAGTTGCTCTTGCCCGGCGTCAATAC
GGGATAATACCGCGCCACATAGCAGAACTTTAAAAGTGCTCATCATTGGAAAACGTTCTTCGGGGCGAAA
ACTCTCAAGGATCTTACCGCTGTTGAGATCCAGTTCGATGTAACCCACTCGTGCACCCAACTGATCTTCA
GCATCTTTTACTTTCACCAGCGTTTCTGGGTGAGCAAAAACAGGAAGGCAAAATGCCGCAAAAAAGGGAA
TAAGGGCGACACGGAAATGTTGAATACTCATACTCTTCCTTTTTCAATATTATTGAAGCATTTATCAGGG
TTATTGTCTCATGAGCGGATACATATTTGAATGTATTTAGAAAAATAAACAAATAGGGGTTCCGCGCACA
TTTCCCCGAAAAGTGC
